Addgene plasmid #105426: pCK038
Purpose: Synthetic biology
Depositing lab: Johannes Stuttmann. Depositing organization: Martin-Luther-Universitaet Halle-Wittenberg. Publication: Peripheral infrastructure vectors and an extended set of plant parts for the Modular Cloning system. Gantner J, Ordon J, Ilse T, Kretschmer C, Gruetzner R, Lofke C, Dagdas Y, Burstenbinder K, Marillonnet S, Stuttmann J. PLoS One. 2018 May 30;13(5):e0197185. doi: 10.1371/journal.pone.0197185. eCollection 2018. PubMed 29847550.
Backbone
  Vector backbone: pAGM1287 (Engler et al., 2014)
  Vector type: Synthetic Biology
Growth in bacteria
  Bacterial resistance: Spectinomycin, 50 μg/mL
  Growth temperature: 37°C
  Growth strain: DH5alpha
  Copy number: High Copy
Gene/Insert
  Gene/Insert name: dTALE (binding to Bs3 promotor (Capsicum annuum) as transactivator)
  Species: Synthetic
  Mutation: BsaI/ BpiI restriction sites removed
  Cloning method: Restriction Enzyme; 5′ cloning site BpiI (destroyed during cloning); 3′ cloning site BpiI (destroyed during cloning)
  Sequencing primers: 5′ CTTTGAGTGAGCTGATACCG; 3′ GGGTTCCGCGCACATTTC
Terms and licenses: Academic/Nonprofit Terms; Industry Terms: Not Available to Industry
How to cite: pCK038 was a gift from Johannes Stuttmann (Addgene plasmid # 105426 ; http://n2t.net/addgene:105426 ; RRID:Addgene_105426)
