[The description below was written by a language model from this plasmid's Addgene catalogue record and pLannotate feature annotations shown in this document.]
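Description:
pCK038 is a synthetic-biology part plasmid from an extended set of plant parts for the Modular Cloning (MoClo) Golden Gate system. It is built in the pAGM1287 backbone, a level 0-type MoClo acceptor, although the record does not state the module's position or fusion-site overhangs. The 5.7 kb plasmid is propagated in E. coli through a high-copy ColE1/pUC-type origin. Selection is with spectinomycin, conferred by the aadA aminoglycoside adenylyltransferase gene downstream of a bla (AmpR) promoter. The short integrase, gentamicin acetyltransferase and lacI fragments annotated around the marker and insert are most likely remnants of the backbone's cloning history rather than functional genes.

The payload is a designer TAL effector (dTALE) coding sequence of about 3.5 kb, which the automated annotation matches to AvrBs3 from Xanthomonas. AvrBs3 is a bacterial type III effector that acts as a transcription factor in pepper (Capsicum annuum), and the catalogue entry describes this dTALE as binding the Bs3 promoter and serving as a transactivator. Internal BsaI and BpiI recognition sites were removed so that the sequence is compatible with type IIS assembly. The insert was cloned through BpiI sites that were destroyed in the process.

No plant promoter or terminator is annotated, so the plasmid appears to supply only the coding module. That module would be combined with regulatory parts in later assembly steps to form a plant transcription unit. A plausible use is as the activator half of a two-component expression system, driving reporters or genes of interest placed under the Bs3 promoter, though the record gives the purpose only as synthetic biology.
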