Features (pLannotate 1.2.2; 7 found; start..end, strand, type, name):
    385..434     +  CDS            lacI (fragment): lac repressor; lacI; The lac repressor binds to the lac operator to inhibit transcription in E. coli. This inhibition can be relieved by adding lactose or isopropyl-β-D-thiogalactopyranoside (IPTG).
    451..3942    +  CDS            avrBs3: AVRB3_XANEU - Experimental evidence at protein level: Swiss-Prot protein existence level 1. Avirulence protein. Acts as a transcription factor in C.annuum plants. In susceptible plants lacking the Bs3 resistance gene induces expression of a number of genes, including genes homologous to a family of auxin-induced genes, alpha-expansin genes, pectate lyase, anthocyanidin glucoside rhamnosyl transferase and at least one transcription factor, UPA20. Their expression leads to plant hypertrophy in mesophyll cells, probably mainly mediated by UPA20 (PubMed:17962565). In resistant plants induces the h
   4070..4174    +  promoter       AmpR promoter: bla
   4165..4245    -  CDS            int (fragment): INT2_ECOLX - Protein inferred from homology: Swiss-Prot protein existence level 3. Putative integrase believed to be involved in the insertion of antibiotic resistance genes into plasmids and transposons. From Escherichia coli.
   4333..4389    +  CDS            GmR (fragment): gentamycin acetyltransferase; aacC1; confers resistance to gentamycin
   4396..5184    +  CDS            aadA: S3AD_ECOLX - Experimental evidence at protein level: Swiss-Prot protein existence level 1. Mediates bacterial resistance to the antibiotics streptomycin and spectinomycin. From Escherichia coli.
   5358..202     +  rep_origin     ori (across the origin): high-copy-number ColE1/pMB1/pBR322/pUC origin of replication
>Addgene plasmid #105426 | pCK038 | addgene full sequence | sequence record 207437 | Addgene NGS Result
TGAGCTATGAGAAAGCGCCACGCTTCCCGAAGGGAGAAAGGCGGACAGGTATCCGGTAAGCGGCAGGGTC
GGAACAGGAGAGCGCACGAGGGAGCTTCCAGGGGGAAACGCCTGGTATCTTTATAGTCCTGTCGGGTTTC
GCCACCTCTGACTTGAGCGTCGATTTTTGTGATGCTCGTCAGGGGGGCGGAGCCTATGGAAAAACGCCAG
CAACGCGGCCTTTTTACGGTTCCTGGCCTTTTGCTGGCCTTTTGCTCACATGTTCTTTCCTGCGTTATCC
CCTGATTCTGTGGATAACCGTATTACCGCCTTTGAGTGAGCTGATACCGCTCGCCGCAGCCGAACGACCG
AGCGCAGCGAGTCAGTGAGCGAGGAAGCGGAAGAGCGCCCAATACGCAAACCGCCTCTCCCCGCGCGTTG
GCCGATTCATTAATCACTCTGTGGTCTCAAATGGATCCGATTCGTTCTCGGACACCTTCTCCCGCTCGAG
AGCTCCTTCCTGGACCACAACCAGATGGAGTGCAACCAACAGCTGATAGGGGTGTATCTCCTCCAGCCGG
TGGACCTCTTGACGGCTTACCTGCAAGGCGCACAATGTCCCGTACCAGATTGCCCAGTCCACCAGCACCA
AGTCCAGCGTTTTCAGCGGGCAGCTTCTCTGACCTCCTGAGACAGTTTGATCCCTCTTTGTTCAACACCT
CACTGTTTGACTCACTTCCGCCTTTTGGGGCTCACCATACTGAAGCCGCTACTGGTGAGTGGGATGAGGT
GCAGTCAGGCTTAAGAGCAGCTGATGCCCCACCACCTACGATGAGGGTGGCAGTAACTGCTGCTAGGCCA
CCGAGAGCTAAACCAGCTCCAAGACGCAGAGCAGCACAACCTTCCGATGCATCTCCTGCTGCTCAAGTCG
ATCTTCGCACTTTAGGGTATAGCCAGCAACAACAGGAGAAGATCAAACCTAAGGTCCGAAGTACAGTTGC
GCAACACCATGAAGCCCTTGTTGGTCATGGGTTCACTCATGCCCACATAGTTGCACTATCCCAACATCCT
GCTGCTCTTGGAACTGTTGCGGTGAAGTACCAGGACATGATTGCTGCTTTACCTGAAGCAACACACGAGG
CAATAGTCGGTGTTGGCAAACAGTGGTCTGGCGCTAGGGCTCTAGAAGCCCTCCTTACAGTTGCAGGAGA
ATTGCGGGGACCTCCCTTGCAGCTCGATACCGGACAATTGCTGAAGATTGCCAAACGTGGTGGTGTTACG
GCAGTAGAAGCAGTGCATGCTTGGAGGAATGCTCTAACTGGAGCACCCTTGAATCTCACGCCAGAACAAG
TGGTCGCTATCGCCTCCAATATTGGTGGAAAACAAGCACTAGAAACTGTCCAAAGATTATTGCCTGTTCT
TTGTCAGGCACACGGACTTACCCCACAACAAGTCGTTGCTATAGCCTCCAATGGTGGAGGGAAGCAAGCG
TTAGAAACAGTGCAGCGGCTACTCCCTGTATTATGCCAGGCTCATGGTCTAACTCCACAACAAGTGGTGG
CTATAGCCTCAAACATAGGTGGTAAACAGGCACTTGAAACCGTCCAAAGACTCCTGCCGGTCCTCTGCCA
GGCACACGGCCTCACCCCCGAACAAGTGGTGGCTATTGCTTCGAATGGTGGAGGTAAGCAGGCTTTAGAG
ACAGTCCAGAGACTACTACCCGTTCTATGCCAGGCCCATGGTTTGACCCCGGAACAGGTTGTTGCTATTG
CGTCAAATATTGGCGGCAAGCAAGCGTTGGAAACCGTTCAAGCATTACTCCCTGTTCTCTGTCAAGCACA
TGGGCTAACGCCCGAGCAGGTTGTTGCAATTGCATCAAACATCGGAGGAAAGCAGGCCTTAGAAACGGTA
CAGGCACTTTTACCAGTCCTTTGCCAAGCACACGGGCTTACACCCGAACAAGTGGTCGCTATTGCAAGTA
ATATAGGTGGAAAACAAGCACTGGAAACCGTGCAGGCGCTTTTGCCGGTATTATGCCAAGCTCACGGCCT
AACTCCTGAACAGGTGGTTGCGATTGCCTCACATGATGGGGGTAAACAGGCACTGGAGACTGTGCAGCGG
CTTTTGCCTGTTTTGTGTCAAGCTCATGGATTGACACCAGAGCAGGTGGTCGCTATAGCTAGTCATGATG
GAGGTAAACAAGCGCTTGAAACCGTGCAACGTCTGCTGCCAGTTCTATGTCAAGCTCATGGGTTGACCCC
ACAACAGGTTGTAGCGATCGCTTCCAATGGCGGAGGAAAGCAAGCTCTAGAAACGGTGCAGAGGCTCCTC
CCGGTTCTTTGTCAGGCGCATGGATTGACCCCGGAGCAGGTGGTCGCAATCGCCAGTAATATAGGAGGTA
AGCAGGCCTTGGAAACCGTTCAGGCGTTACTCCCGGTTCTATGCCAGGCGCATGGCCTGACCCCTGAACA
GGTTGTGGCGATAGCCAGTAACATTGGGGGAAAGCAGGCACTTGAAACCGTACAACGACTCCTCCCAGTC
CTTTGTCAAGCCCACGGATTGACTCCAGAACAAGTAGTTGCTATAGCTTCGCATGATGGAGGAAAGCAGG
CCCTTGAAACAGTTCAGCGTCTTTTGCCAGTGTTGTGTCAAGCACACGGATTGACTCCTGAACAGGTTGT
CGCCATTGCATCTCACGATGGTGGTAAGCAAGCTCTCGAAACCGTACAGCGACTCTTGCCTGTTCTATGC
CAAGCGCATGGCTTGACGCCGGAACAGGTGGTAGCCATAGCAAGCAACATAGGTGGCAAACAAGCTCTTG
AAACAGTTCAAAGGTTGTTACCTGTGCTTTGCCAAGCCCACGGTTTGACCCCTCAACAGGTGGTTGCTAT
AGCATCAAATGGAGGGGGACGGCCTGCTCTTGAGACAGTGCAGCGCCTGTTGCCCGTGTTGTGTCAAGCG
CATGGCTTAACACCGGAACAGGTCGTGGCAATTGCGTCACACGATGGCGGCAAACAAGCGCTGGAAACCG
TTCAGCGACTCTTGCCTGTTCTGTGCCAAGCTCACGGTCTGACGCCCCAACAGGTTGTTGCCATTGCTTC
AAATGGAGGAGGGAGGCCAGCCCTTGAGTCGATTGTCGCACAGCTATCTCGGCCCGACCCTGCTTTAGCC
GCTCTGACAAATGATCATCTTGTGGCTCTCGCCTGCTTAGGAGGTCGCCCAGCTTTAGACGCAGTAAAAA
AGGGTCTACCTCATGCTCCGGCCTTAATCAAGAGGACGAATCGTAGAATCCCAGAACGAACGAGCCATCG
CGTAGCCGATCACGCTCAAGTTGTTAGGGTTTTAGGTTTTTTTCAGTGTCATTCACATCCGGCACAAGCT
TTCGATGATGCCATGACCCAGTTTGGTATGTCAAGGCATGGATTACTGCAACTTTTCAGAAGAGTAGGAG
TGACAGAGCTCGAAGCCAGAAGCGGAACTCTGCCACCCGCTAGCCAAAGATGGGATAGGATATTGCAGGC
GAGTGGAATGAAGCGCGCGAAACCATCTCCAACAAGCACTCAAACCCCGGATCAAGCGAGTTTGCACGCT
TTCGCAGATTCTCTCGAACGAGATTTGGATGCCCCTTCTCCAATGCACGAAGGTGATCAAACTAGGGCGA
GTAGCAGGAAGAGGTCTAGGAGTGATCGTGCAGTTACGGGCCCCTCAGCACAACAGTCTTTTGAGGTCAG
GGTGCCAGAACAAAGGGACGCTTTACATCTCCCATTGTCTTGGCGTGTAAAAAGGCCGCGAACTAGTATT
GGAGGGGGATTACCGGACCCAGGGACCCCCACTGCTGCTGATCTAGCTGCTTCTAGTACGGTAATGCGCG
AGCAAGACGAGGATCCATTTGCTGGGGCAGCTGATGACTTCCCCGCATTCAACGAAGAAGAATTAGCATG
GTTGATGGAGTTACTGCCACAGGGTTCGTGAGACCACGAAGTGGCTCTTCAGTGGACGAAAGGGCCTCGT
GATACGCCTATTTTTATAGGTTAATGTCATGATAATAATGGTTTCTTAGACGTCAGGTGGCACTTTTCGG
GGAAATGTGCGCGGAACCCCTATTTGTTTATTTTTCTAAATACATTCAAATATGTATCCGCTCATGAGAC
AATAACCCTGATAAATGCTTCAATAATATTGAAAAAGGAAGAGTATGCGCTCACGCAACTGGTCCAGAAC
CTTGACCGAACGCAGCGGTGGTAACGGCGCAGTGGCGGTTTTCATGGCTTGTTATGACTGTTTTTTTTTG
GGGTACAGTCTATGCCTCGGGCATCCAAGCAGCAAGCGCGTTACGCCGTGGGTCGATGTTTGATGTTATG
GAGCAGCAACGATGTTACGCAGCAGGGCAGTCGCCCTAAAACAAAGTTAAACATCATGAGGGAAGCGGTG
ATCGCCGAAGTATCGACTCAACTATCAGAGGTAGTTGGCGTCATCGAGCGCCATCTCGAACCGACGTTGC
TGGCCGTACATTTGTACGGCTCCGCAGTGGATGGCGGCCTGAAGCCACACAGCGATATTGATTTGCTGGT
TACGGTGACCGTAAGGCTTGATGAAACAACGCGGCGAGCTTTGATCAACGACCTTTTGGAAACTTCGGCT
TCCCCTGGAGAGAGCGAGATTCTCCGCGCTGTAGAAGTCACCATTGTTGTGCACGACGACATCATTCCGT
GGCGTTATCCAGCTAAGCGCGAACTGCAATTTGGAGAATGGCAGCGCAATGACATTCTTGCAGGTATCTT
CGAGCCAGCCACGATCGACATTGATCTGGCTATCTTGCTGACAAAAGCAAGAGAACATAGCGTTGCCTTG
GTAGGTCCAGCGGCGGAGGAACTCTTTGATCCGGTTCCTGAACAGGATCTATTTGAGGCGCTAAATGAAA
CCTTAACGCTATGGAACTCGCCGCCCGACTGGGCTGGCGATGAGCGAAATGTAGTGCTTACGTTGTCCCG
CATTTGGTACAGCGCAGTAACCGGCAAAATCGCGCCGAAGGATGTCGCTGCCGACTGGGCAATGGAGCGC
CTGCCGGCCCAGTATCAGCCCGTCATACTTGAAGCTAGACAGGCTTATCTTGGACAAGAAGAAGATCGCT
TGGCCTCGCGCGCAGATCAGTTGGAAGAATTTGTCCATTACGTAAAAGGCGAGATCACCAAGGTAGTCGG
CAAATAACTGTCAGACCAAGTTTACTCATATATACTTTAGATTGATTTAAAACTTCATTTTTAATTTAAA
AGGATCTAGGTGAAGATCCTTTTTGATAATCTCATGACCAAAATCCCTTAACGTGAGTTTTCGTTCCACT
GAGCGTCAGACCCCGTAGAAAAGATCAAAGGATCTTCTTGAGATCCTTTTTTTCTGCGCGTAATCTGCTG
CTTGCAAACAAAAAAACCACCGCTACCAGCGGTGGTTTGTTTGCCGGATCAAGAGCTACCAACTCTTTTT
CCGAAGGTAACTGGCTTCAGCAGAGCGCAGATACCAAATACTGTTCTTCTAGTGTAGCCGTAGTTAGGCC
ACCACTTCAAGAACTCTGTAGCACCGCCTACATACCTCGCTCTGCTAATCCTGTTACCAGTGGCTGCTGC
CAGTGGCGATAAGTCGTGTCTTACCGGGTTGGACTCAAGACGATAGTTACCGGATAAGGCGCAGCGGTCG
GGCTGAACGGGGGGTTCGTGCACACAGCCCAGCTTGGAGCGAACGACCTACACCGAACTGAGATACCTAC
AGCG
